>Addgene plasmid #161377 | pDONR221-SLC9A9_STOP | addgene full sequence | sequence record 420924 | Addgene NGS Result
CTTTCCTGCGTTATCCCCTGATTCTGTGGATAACCGTATTACCGCCTTTGAGTGAGCTGATACCGCTCGC
CGCAGCCGAACGACCGAGCGCAGCGAGTCAGTGAGCGAGGAAGCGGAAGAGCGCCCAATACGCAAACCGC
CTCTCCCCGCGCGTTGGCCGATTCATTAATGCAGCTGGCACGACAGGTTTCCCGACTGGAAAGCGGGCAG
TGAGCGCAACGCAATTAATACGCGTACCGCTAGCCAGGAAGAGTTTGTAGAAACGCAAAAAGGCCATCCG
TCAGGATGGCCTTCTGCTTAGTTTGATGCCTGGCAGTTTATGGCGGGCGTCCTGCCCGCCACCCTCCGGG
CCGTTGCTTCACAACGTTCAAATCCGCTCCCGGCGGATTTGTCCTACTCAGGAGAGCGTTCACCGACAAA
CAACAGATAAAACGAAAGGCCCAGTCTTCCGACTGAGCCTTTCGTTTTATTTGATGCCTGGCAGTTCCCT
ACTCTCGCGTTAACGCTAGCATGGATGTTTTCCCAGTCACGACGTTGTAAAACGACGGCCAGTCTTAAGC
TCGGGCCCCAAATAATGATTTTATTTTGACTGATAGTGACCTGTTCGTTGCAACACATTGATGAGCAATG
CTTTTTTATAATGCCAACTTTGTACAAAAAAGCAGGCTCCACCATGGAGAGGCAGTCTCGCGTGATGAGC
GAGAAGGACGAGTACCAGTTTCAGCACCAGGGAGCAGTGGAGCTGCTGGTGTTCAACTTTCTGCTGATCC
TGACCATCCTGACAATCTGGCTGTTCAAGAATCACCGGTTCAGATTTCTGCACGAGACCGGCGGCGCCAT
GGTGTATGGCCTGATCATGGGACTGATCCTGAGATACGCAACCGCACCAACAGACATCGAGAGCGGAACC
GTGTACGATTGCGTGAAGCTGACCTTCAGCCCTTCCACACTGCTGGTGAACATCACAGACCAGGTGTACG
AGTATAAGTACAAGCGCGAGATCTCCCAGCACAACATCAATCCCCACCAGGGCAACGCCATCCTGGAGAA
GATGACCTTTGATCCTGAGATCTTCTTTAATGTGCTGCTGCCCCCTATCATCTTCCACGCCGGCTATTCC
CTGAAGAAGCGGCACTTCTTTCAGAACCTGGGCTCTATCCTGACCTACGCCTTTCTGGGCACAGCCATCA
GCTGCATCGTGATCGGCCTGATCATGTATGGCTTCGTGAAGGCCATGATCCACGCCGGCCAGCTGAAGAA
TGGCGACTTCCACTTTACCGATTGTCTGTTCTTTGGCAGCCTGATGTCCGCCACCGACCCAGTGACAGTG
CTGGCCATCTTTCACGAGCTGCACGTGGACCCCGATCTGTACACCCTGCTGTTCGGAGAGTCCGTGCTGA
ACGACGCAGTGGCCATCGTGCTGACATATTCTATCAGCATCTACAGCCCAAAGGAGAACCCCAATGCCTT
CGATGCCGCCGCCTTCTTTCAGTCCGTGGGCAATTTCCTGGGCATCTTTGCCGGCTCCTTCGCCATGGGC
TCTGCCTATGCCATCATCACCGCCCTGCTGACCAAGTTTACAAAGCTGTGCGAGTTCCCCATGCTGGAGA
CAGGCCTGTTCTTTCTGCTGTCCTGGTCTGCCTTTCTGTCCGCCGAGGCAGCAGGACTGACCGGAATCGT
GGCCGTGCTGTTCTGTGGCGTGACCCAGGCCCACTATACATACAACAATCTGAGCTCCGATTCTAAGATC
AGGACCAAGCAGCTGTTCGAGTTTATGAACTTTCTGGCCGAGAATGTGATCTTCTGCTACATGGGCCTGG
CCCTGTTCACATTTCAGAACCACATCTTTAATGCCCTGTTCATCCTGGGCGCCTTTCTGGCCATCTTCGT
GGCCCGGGCCTGTAACATCTATCCTCTGAGCTTTCTGCTGAATCTGGGCAGAAAGCAGAAGATCCCATGG
AACTTTCAGCACATGATGATGTTCTCTGGACTGAGGGGAGCAATCGCCTTCGCCCTGGCCATCCGCAATA
CCGAGAGCCAGCCCAAGCAGATGATGTTTACCACAACCCTGCTGCTGGTGTTCTTTACCGTGTGGGTGTT
CGGAGGAGGAACAACCCCAATGCTGACATGGCTGCAGATCAGGGTGGGAGTGGACCTGGATGAGAACCTG
AAGGAGGACCCCTCTAGCCAGCACCAGGAGGCCAACAATCTGGATAAGAATATGACAAAGGCCGAGTCTG
CCCGGCTGTTTAGAATGTGGTATAGCTTCGACCACAAGTACCTGAAGCCTATCCTGACCCACTCTGGCCC
ACCCCTGACAACCACACTGCCTGAGTGGTGTGGCCCAATCAGCCGGCTGCTGACATCCCCACAGGCCTAC
GGCGAGCAGCTGAAGGAGGACGATGTGGAGTGCATCGTGAACCAGGATGAGCTGGCCATCAATTATCAGG
AGCAGGCCTCCTCTCCTTGTTCCCCTCCAGCCAGACTGGGCCTGGACCAGAAGGCCTCTCCCCAGACCCC
TGGCAAGGAGAACATCTATGAGGGCGATCTGGGACTGGGAGGATACGAGCTGAAGCTGGAGCAGACACTG
GGCCAGAGCCAGCTGAATTAAGACCCAGCTTTCTTGTACAAAGTTGGCATTATAAGAAAGCATTGCTTAT
CAATTTGTTGCAACGAACAGGTCACTATCAGTCAAAATAAAATCATTATTTGCCATCCAGCTGATATCCC
CTATAGTGAGTCGTATTACATGGTCATAGCTGTTTCCTGGCAGCTCTGGCCCGTGTCTCAAAATCTCTGA
TGTTACATTGCACAAGATAAAAATATATCATCATGAACAATAAAACTGTCTGCTTACATAAACAGTAATA
CAAGGGGTGTTATGAGCCATATTCAACGGGAAACGTCGAGGCCGCGATTAAATTCCAACATGGATGCTGA
TTTATATGGGTATAAATGGGCTCGCGATAATGTCGGGCAATCAGGTGCGACAATCTATCGCTTGTATGGG
AAGCCCGATGCGCCAGAGTTGTTTCTGAAACATGGCAAAGGTAGCGTTGCCAATGATGTTACAGATGAGA
TGGTCAGACTAAACTGGCTGACGGAATTTATGCCTCTTCCGACCATCAAGCATTTTATCCGTACTCCTGA
TGATGCATGGTTACTCACCACTGCGATCCCCGGAAAAACAGCATTCCAGGTATTAGAAGAATATCCTGAT
TCAGGTGAAAATATTGTTGATGCGCTGGCAGTGTTCCTGCGCCGGTTGCATTCGATTCCTGTTTGTAATT
GTCCTTTTAACAGCGATCGCGTATTTCGTCTCGCTCAGGCGCAATCACGAATGAATAACGGTTTGGTTGA
TGCGAGTGATTTTGATGACGAGCGTAATGGCTGGCCTGTTGAACAAGTCTGGAAAGAAATGCATAAACTT
TTGCCATTCTCACCGGATTCAGTCGTCACTCATGGTGATTTCTCACTTGATAACCTTATTTTTGACGAGG
GGAAATTAATAGGTTGTATTGATGTTGGACGAGTCGGAATCGCAGACCGATACCAGGATCTTGCCATCCT
ATGGAACTGCCTCGGTGAGTTTTCTCCTTCATTACAGAAACGGCTTTTTCAAAAATATGGTATTGATAAT
CCTGATATGAATAAATTGCAGTTTCATTTGATGCTCGATGAGTTTTTCTAATCAGAATTGGTTAATTGGT
TGTAACACTGGCAGAGCATTACGCTGACTTGACGGGACGGCGCAAGCTCATGACCAAAATCCCTTAACGT
GAGTTACGCGTCGTTCCACTGAGCGTCAGACCCCGTAGAAAAGATCAAAGGATCTTCTTGAGATCCTTTT
TTTCTGCGCGTAATCTGCTGCTTGCAAACAAAAAAACCACCGCTACCAGCGGTGGTTTGTTTGCCGGATC
AAGAGCTACCAACTCTTTTTCCGAAGGTAACTGGCTTCAGCAGAGCGCAGATACCAAATACTGTTCTTCT
AGTGTAGCCGTAGTTAGGCCACCACTTCAAGAACTCTGTAGCACCGCCTACATACCTCGCTCTGCTAATC
CTGTTACCAGTGGCTGCTGCCAGTGGCGATAAGTCGTGTCTTACCGGGTTGGACTCAAGACGATAGTTAC
CGGATAAGGCGCAGCGGTCGGGCTGAACGGGGGGTTCGTGCACACAGCCCAGCTTGGAGCGAACGACCTA
CACCGAACTGAGATACCTACAGCGTGAGCTATGAGAAAGCGCCACGCTTCCCGAAGGGAGAAAGGCGGAC
AGGTATCCGGTAAGCGGCAGGGTCGGAACAGGAGAGCGCACGAGGGAGCTTCCAGGGGGAAACGCCTGGT
ATCTTTATAGTCCTGTCGGGTTTCGCCACCTCTGACTTGAGCGTCGATTTTTGTGATGCTCGTCAGGGGG
GCGGAGCCTATGGAAAAACGCCAGCAACGCGGCCTTTTTACGGTTCCTGGCCTTTTGCTGGCCTTTTGCT
CACATGTT
Features (pLannotate 1.2.2; 10 found; start..end, strand, type, name):
    121..213     +  CDS            lacI (fragment): lac repressor; lacI; The lac repressor binds to the lac operator to inhibit transcription in E. coli. This inhibition can be relieved by adding lactose or isopropyl-β-D-thiogalactopyranoside (IPTG).
    268..295     -  terminator     rrnB T2 terminator: transcription terminator T2 from the E. coli rrnB gene
    427..470     +  terminator     rrnB T1 terminator: Escherichia coli rrnB; transcription terminator T1 from the E. coli rrnB gene
    517..553     -  CDS            lacZα (fragment): LacZα fragment of β-galactosidase; lacZ fragment
    569..668     +  protein_bind   attL1: mutant version of attL; recombination site for the Gateway® LR reaction LR Clonase™
    674..2608    +  CDS            SLC9A9: SL9A9_HUMAN - Also known as NHE9. Experimental evidence at protein level: Swiss-Prot protein existence level 1. May act in electroneutral exchange of protons for Na(+) across membranes. Involved in the effusion of Golgi luminal H(+) in exchange for cytosolic cations. Involved in organelle ion homeostasis by contributing to the maintenance of the unique acidic pH values of the Golgi and post-Golgi compartments in the cell. From Homo sapiens (Human).
   2613..2712    -  protein_bind   attL2: mutant version of attL; recombination site for the Gateway® LR reaction LR Clonase™
   2730..2748    -  promoter       T7 promoter: promoter for bacteriophage T7 RNA polymerase
   2882..3691    +  CDS            KanR: aminoglycoside phosphotransferase; aph(3')-Ia; confers resistance to kanamycin in bacteria or G418 (Geneticin®) in eukaryotes
   3838..4426    +  rep_origin     ori: high-copy-number ColE1/pMB1/pBR322/pUC origin of replication
