[The description below was written by a language model from this plasmid's Addgene catalogue record and pLannotate feature annotations shown in this document.]
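Description:
pDONR221-SLC9A9_STOP is a Gateway entry clone built on the pDONR221 backbone and carrying a codon-optimized open reading frame for human SLC9A9 (also known as NHE9). This solute carrier is annotated as a probable electroneutral sodium/proton exchanger that helps maintain the acidic pH of Golgi and post-Golgi compartments. The sequenced plasmid is about 4.5 kb. It replicates in E. coli from a high-copy ColE1/pUC-type origin and is selected with kanamycin through an aminoglycoside phosphotransferase (KanR) gene.

The roughly 1.9 kb ORF sits between attL1 and attL2 sites, the recombination sites recognised in the Gateway LR reaction, so the insert can be moved directionally into any attR-containing destination vector. The ORF ends in a stop codon, which means it will be expressed as the native C-terminus or with N-terminal tags supplied by the destination vector, but not as a C-terminal fusion. A companion version without the stop codon exists for that purpose.

Although the catalogue lists the vector type as mammalian expression, the feature table shows no eukaryotic promoter or polyadenylation signal, so expression depends on transfer into a suitable destination vector. Upstream of the cassette lie the rrnB T1 and T2 terminators, which insulate the insert from read-through transcription in bacteria. A T7 promoter lies just beyond attL2, pointing back toward the insert. The short lacI and lacZα fragments are backbone remnants. M13 forward and reverse priming sites flank the cassette for sequence verification. The plasmid belongs to a consortium collection of SLC transporter clones intended to support functional and drug-discovery studies.
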