Addgene plasmid #161377: pDONR221-SLC9A9_STOP
Purpose: Gateway entry clone with codon-optimized ORF sequence for subcloning into custom expression vectors. Contains a STOP codon at the end of the codon-optimized ORF sequence.
Depositing lab: RESOLUTE Consortium & Giulio Superti-Furga. Depositing organization: CeMM Research Center for Molecular Medicine. Publication: The RESOLUTE consortium: unlocking SLC transporters for drug discovery. Superti-Furga G, Lackner D, Wiedmer T, Ingles-Prieto A, Barbosa B, Girardi E, Goldmann U, Gurtl B, Klavins K, Klimek C, Lindinger S, Lineiro-Retes E, Muller AC, Onstein S, Redinger G, Reil D, Sedlyarov V, Wolf G, Crawford M, Everley R, ... Steppan CM. Nat Rev Drug Discov. 2020 Jul;19(7):429-430. doi: 10.1038/d41573-020-00056-6. PubMed 32265506.
Backbone
  Vector backbone: pDONR221
  Backbone manufacturer: ThermoFisher Scientific
  Backbone size w/o insert (bp): 2550
  Vector type: Mammalian Expression
Growth in bacteria
  Bacterial resistance: Kanamycin, 50 μg/mL
  Growth temperature: 37°C
  Growth strain: NEB Stable
  Copy number: High Copy
Gene/Insert
  Gene/Insert name: SLC9A9 (alt name: FLJ35613, NHE9)
  Species: H. sapiens (human)
  Insert size (bp): 1938
  Entrez Gene: SLC9A9 (a.k.a. NHE9, AUTS16, FLJ35613)
  Cloning method: Gateway Cloning
  Sequencing primers: 5′ M13-fwd; 3′ M13-rev
Terms and licenses: Academic/Nonprofit Terms; Industry Terms
Depositor comments: This plasmid contains a STOP codon at the end of the codon-optimized ORF. For the version of this plasmid that does not contain a STOP codon, please see Addgene plasmid 132211 For more information on the full Resolute plasmid collection, please see www.addgene.org/depositor-collections/re-solute/. Please provide your feedback on this plasmid to the RESOLUTE consortium by filling out their RESOLUTE repository feedback form: https://forms.office.com/Pages/ResponsePage.aspx?id=0e05yklzmkS7rjFGQL4N7z4feCLQvEJAmVcOCM_u885UN1JJRko0Ukg4TVQwNTZLOUxPQVJWT1NHUCQlQCN0PWcu
How to cite: pDONR221-SLC9A9_STOP was a gift from RESOLUTE Consortium & Giulio Superti-Furga (Addgene plasmid # 161377 ; http://n2t.net/addgene:161377 ; RRID:Addgene_161377)
